>Addgene plasmid #90611 | CENPA B12.1 gRNA | addgene full sequence | sequence record 182871 | Addgene NGS Result
TCCCCGCGCGTTGGCCGATTCATTAATGCAGCTGGCACGACAGGTTTCCCGACTGGAAAGCGGGCAGTGA
GCGCAACGCAATTAATGTGAGTTAGCTCACTCATTAGGCACCCCAGGCTTTACACTTTATGCTTCCGGCT
CGTATGTTGTGTGGAATTGTGAGCGGATAACAATTTCACACAGGAAACAGCTATGACCATGATTACGCCA
AGCGCGCAATTAACCCTCACTAAAGGGAACAAAAGCTGGAGCTGCAAGCTTAATGTAGTCTTATGCAATA
CTCTTGTAGTCTTGCAACATGGTAACGATGAGTTAGCAACATGCCTTACAAGGAGAGAAAAAGCACCGTG
CATGCCGATTGGTGGAAGTAAGGTGGTACGATCGTGCCTTATTAGGAAGGCAACAGACGGGTCTGACATG
GATTGGACGAACCACTGAATTGCCGCATTGCAGAGATATTGTATTTAAGTGCCTAGCTCGATACATAAAC
GGGTCTCTCTGGTTAGACCAGATCTGAGCCTGGGAGCTCTCTGGCTAACTAGGGAACCCACTGCTTAAGC
CTCAATAAAGCTTGCCTTGAGTGCTTCAAGTAGTGTGTGCCCGTCTGTTGTGTGACTCTGGTAACTAGAG
ATCCCTCAGACCCTTTTAGTCAGTGTGGAAAATCTCTAGCAGTGGCGCCCGAACAGGGACTTGAAAGCGA
AAGGGAAACCAGAGGAGCTCTCTCGACGCAGGACTCGGCTTGCTGAAGCGCGCACGGCAAGAGGCGAGGG
GCGGCGACTGGTGAGTACGCCAAAAATTTTGACTAGCGGAGGCTAGAAGGAGAGAGATGGGTGCGAGAGC
GTCAGTATTAAGCGGGGGAGAATTAGATCGCGATGGGAAAAAATTCGGTTAAGGCCAGGGGGAAAGAAAA
AATATAAATTAAAACATATAGTATGGGCAAGCAGGGAGCTAGAACGATTCGCAGTTAATCCTGGCCTGTT
AGAAACATCAGAAGGCTGTAGACAAATACTGGGACAGCTACAACCATCCCTTCAGACAGGATCAGAAGAA
CTTAGATCATTATATAATACAGTAGCAACCCTCTATTGTGTGCATCAAAGGATAGAGATAAAAGACACCA
AGGAAGCTTTAGACAAGATAGAGGAAGAGCAAAACAAAAGTAAGACCACCGCACAGCAAGCGGCCGCTGA
TCTTCAGACCTGGAGGAGGAGATATGAGGGACAATTGGAGAAGTGAATTATATAAATATAAAGTAGTAAA
AATTGAACCATTAGGAGTAGCACCCACCAAGGCAAAGAGAAGAGTGGTGCAGAGAGAAAAAAGAGCAGTG
GGAATAGGAGCTTTGTTCCTTGGGTTCTTGGGAGCAGCAGGAAGCACTATGGGCGCAGCGTCAATGACGC
TGACGGTACAGGCCAGACAATTATTGTCTGGTATAGTGCAGCAGCAGAACAATTTGCTGAGGGCTATTGA
GGCGCAACAGCATCTGTTGCAACTCACAGTCTGGGGCATCAAGCAGCTCCAGGCAAGAATCCTGGCTGTG
GAAAGATACCTAAAGGATCAACAGCTCCTGGGGATTTGGGGTTGCTCTGGAAAACTCATTTGCACCACTG
CTGTGCCTTGGAATGCTAGTTGGAGTAATAAATCTCTGGAACAGATTTGGAATCACACGACCTGGATGGA
GTGGGACAGAGAAATTAACAATTACACAAGCTTAATACACTCCTTAATTGAAGAATCGCAAAACCAGCAA
GAAAAGAATGAACAAGAATTATTGGAATTAGATAAATGGGCAAGTTTGTGGAATTGGTTTAACATAACAA
ATTGGCTGTGGTATATAAAATTATTCATAATGATAGTAGGAGGCTTGGTAGGTTTAAGAATAGTTTTTGC
TGTACTTTCTATAGTGAATAGAGTTAGGCAGGGATATTCACCATTATCGTTTCAGACCCACCTCCCAACC
CCGAGGGGACCCAGAGAGGGCCTATTTCCCATGATTCCTTCATATTTGCATATACGATACAAGGCTGTTA
GAGAGATAATTAGAATTAATTTGACTGTAAACACAAAGATATTAGTACAAAATACGTGACGTAGAAAGTA
ATAATTTCTTGGGTAGTTTGCAGTTTTAAAATTATGTTTTAAAATGGACTATCATATGCTTACCGTAACT
TGAAAGTATTTCGATTTCTTGGCTTTATATATCTTGTGGAAAGGACGAAACACCGCTTTCGGCTCCGGCG
GCGCGTTTAAGAGCTATGCTGGAAACAGCATAGCAAGTTTAAATAAGGCTAGTCCGTTATCAACTTGAAA
AAGTGGCACCGAGTCGGTGCTTTTTTTGAATTCTAGATCTTGAGACAAATGGCAGTATTCATCCACAATT
TTAAAAGAAAAGGGGGGATTGGGGGGTACAGTGCAGGGGAAAGAATAGTAGACATAATAGCAACAGACAT
ACAAACTAAAGAATTACAAAAACAAATTACAAAAATTCAAAATTTTCGGGTTTATTACAGGGACAGCAGA
GATCCACTTTGGCGCCGGCTCGAGTGGCTCCGGTGCCCGTCAGTGGGCAGAGCGCACATCGCCCACAGTC
CCCGAGAAGTTGGGGGGAGGGGTCGGCAATTGAACCGGTGCCTAGAGAAGGTGGCGCGGGGTAAACTGGG
AAAGTGATGTCGTGTACTGGCTCCGCCTTTTTCCCGAGGGTGGGGGAGAACCGTATATAAGTGCAGTAGT
CGCCGTGAACGTTCTTTTTCGCAACGGGTTTGCCGCCAGAACACAGGTGTCGTGACGCGGGATCCGCCAC
CATGACCGAGTACAAGCCCACGGTGCGCCTCGCCACCCGCGACGACGTCCCCAGGGCCGTACGCACCCTC
GCCGCCGCGTTCGCCGACTACCCCGCCACGCGCCACACCGTCGATCCGGACCGCCACATCGAGCGGGTCA
CCGAGCTGCAAGAACTCTTCCTCACGCGCGTCGGGCTCGACATCGGCAAGGTGTGGGTCGCGGACGACGG
CGCCGCGGTGGCGGTCTGGACCACGCCGGAGAGCGTCGAAGCGGGGGCGGTGTTCGCCGAGATCGGCCCG
CGCATGGCCGAGTTGAGCGGTTCCCGGCTGGCCGCGCAGCAACAGATGGAAGGCCTCCTGGCGCCGCACC
GGCCCAAGGAGCCCGCGTGGTTCCTGGCCACCGTCGGAGTCTCGCCCGACCACCAGGGCAAGGGTCTGGG
CAGCGCCGTCGTGCTCCCCGGAGTGGAGGCGGCCGAGCGCGCCGGGGTGCCCGCCTTCCTGGAGACCTCC
GCGCCCCGCAACCTCCCCTTCTACGAGCGGCTCGGCTTCACCGTCACCGCCGACGTCGAGGTGCCCGAAG
GACCGCGCACCTGGTGCATGACCCGCAAGCCCGGTGCCTGAACGCGTTAAGTCGACAATCAACCTCTGGA
TTACAAAATTTGTGAAAGATTGACTGGTATTCTTAACTATGTTGCTCCTTTTACGCTATGTGGATACGCT
GCTTTAATGCCTTTGTATCATGCTATTGCTTCCCGTATGGCTTTCATTTTCTCCTCCTTGTATAAATCCT
GGTTGCTGTCTCTTTATGAGGAGTTGTGGCCCGTTGTCAGGCAACGTGGCGTGGTGTGCACTGTGTTTGC
TGACGCAACCCCCACTGGTTGGGGCATTGCCACCACCTGTCAGCTCCTTTCCGGGACTTTCGCTTTCCCC
CTCCCTATTGCCACGGCGGAACTCATCGCCGCCTGCCTTGCCCGCTGCTGGACAGGGGCTCGGCTGTTGG
GCACTGACAATTCCGTGGTGTTGTCGGGGAAATCATCGTCCTTTCCTTGGCTGCTCGCCTGTGTTGCCAC
CTGGATTCTGCGCGGGACGTCCTTCTGCTACGTCCCTTCGGCCCTCAATCCAGCGGACCTTCCTTCCCGC
GGCCTGCTGCCGGCTCTGCGGCCTCTTCCGCGTCTTCGCCTTCGCCCTCAGACGAGTCGGATCTCCCTTT
GGGCCGCCTCCCCGCGTCGACTTTAAGACCAATGACTTACAAGGCAGCTGTAGATCTTAGCCACTTTTTA
AAAGAAAAGGGGGGACTGGAAGGGCTAATTCACTCCCAACGAAGACAAGATCTGCTTTTTGCTTGTACTG
GGTCTCTCTGGTTAGACCAGATCTGAGCCTGGGAGCTCTCTGGCTAACTAGGGAACCCACTGCTTAAGCC
TCAATAAAGCTTGCCTTGAGTGCTTCAAGTAGTGTGTGCCCGTCTGTTGTGTGACTCTGGTAACTAGAGA
TCCCTCAGACCCTTTTAGTCAGTGTGGAAAATCTCTAGCAGTACGTATAGTAGTTCATGTCATCTTATTA
TTCAGTATTTATAACTTGCAAAGAAATGAATATCAGAGAGTGAGAGGAACTTGTTTATTGCAGCTTATAA
TGGTTACAAATAAAGCAATAGCATCACAAATTTCACAAATAAAGCATTTTTTTCACTGCATTCTAGTTGT
GGTTTGTCCAAACTCATCAATGTATCTTATCATGTCTGGCTCTAGCTATCCCGCCCCTAACTCCGCCCAT
CCCGCCCCTAACTCCGCCCAGTTCCGCCCATTCTCCGCCCCATGGCTGACTAATTTTTTTTATTTATGCA
GAGGCCGAGGCCGCCTCGGCCTCTGAGCTATTCCAGAAGTAGTGAGGAGGCTTTTTTGGAGGCCTAGGGA
CGTACCCAATTCGCCCTATAGTGAGTCGTATTACGCGCGCTCACTGGCCGTCGTTTTACAACGTCGTGAC
TGGGAAAACCCTGGCGTTACCCAACTTAATCGCCTTGCAGCACATCCCCCTTTCGCCAGCTGGCGTAATA
GCGAAGAGGCCCGCACCGATCGCCCTTCCCAACAGTTGCGCAGCCTGAATGGCGAATGGG
[124 nt withheld, positions 4891-5014]
C
[91 nt withheld, positions 5016-5106]
A
[49 nt withheld, positions 5108-5156]
CCTTTGACGTTGGAGTCCACGTTCTTT
[37 nt withheld, positions 5184-5220]
ACCCTATCTCGGTCTATTCTTTTGATTTATAAGGGATTTTGCCGATTTCGGCCTATTGGTTAAAAAATGA
GCTGATTTAACAAAAATTTAACGCGAATTTTAACAAAATATTAACGCTTACAATTTAGGTGGCACTTTTC
GGGGAAATGTGCGCGGAACCCCTATTTGTTTATTTTTCTAAATACATTCAAATATGTATCCGCTCATGAG
ACAATAACCCTGATAAATGCTTCAATAATATTGAAAAAGGAAGAGTATGAGTATTCAACATTTCCGTGTC
GCCCTTATTCCCTTTTTTGCGGCATTTTGCCTTCCTGTTTTTGCTCACCCAGAAACGCTGGTGAAAGTAA
AAGATGCTGAAGATCAGTTGGGTGCACGAGTGGGTTACATCGAACTGGATCTCAACAGCGGTAAGATCCT
TGAGAGTTTTCGCCCCGAAGAACGTTTTCCAATGATGAGCACTTTTAAAGTTCTGCTATGTGGCGCGGTA
TTATCCCGTATTGACGCCGGGCAAGAGCAACTCGGTCGCCGCATACACTATTCTCAGAATGACTTGGTTG
AGTACTCACCAGTCACAGAAAAGCATCTTACGGATGGCATGACAGTAAGAGAATTATGCAGTGCTGCCAT
AACCATGAGTGATAACACTGCGGCCAACTTACTTCTGACAACGATCGGAGGACCGAAGGAGCTAACCGCT
TTTTTGCACAACATGGGGGATCATGTAACTCGCCTTGATCGTTGGGAACCGGAGCTGAATGAAGCCATAC
CAAACGACGAGCGTGACACCACGATGCCTGTAGCAATGGCAACAACGTTGCGCAAACTATTAACTGGCGA
ACTACTTACTCTAGCTTCCCGGCAACAATTAATAGACTGGATGGAGGCGGATAAAGTTGCAGGACCACTT
CTGCGCTCGGCCCTTCCGGCTGGCTGGTTTATTGCTGATAAATCTGGAGCCGGTGAGCGTGGGTCTCGCG
GTATCATTGCAGCACTGGGGCCAGATGGTAAGCCCTCCCGTATCGTAGTTATCTACACGACGGGGAGTCA
GGCAACTATGGATGAACGAAATAGACAGATCGCTGAGATAGGTGCCTCACTGATTAAGCATTGGTAACTG
TCAGACCAAGTTTACTCATATATACTTTAGATTGATTTAAAACTTCATTTTTAATTTAAAAGGATCTAGG
TGAAGATCCTTTTTGATAATCTCATGACCAAAATCCCTTAACGTGAGTTTTCGTTCCACTGAGCGTCAGA
CCCCGTAGAAAAGATCAAAGGATCTTCTTGAGATCCTTTTTTTCTGCGCGTAATCTGCTGCTTGCAAACA
AAAAAACCACCGCTACCAGCGGTGGTTTGTTTGCCGGATCAAGAGCTACCAACTCTTTTTCCGAAGGTAA
CTGGCTTCAGCAGAGCGCAGATACCAAATACTGTTCTTCTAGTGTAGCCGTAGTTAGGCCACCACTTCAA
GAACTCTGTAGCACCGCCTACATACCTCGCTCTGCTAATCCTGTTACCAGTGGCTGCTGCCAGTGGCGAT
AAGTCGTGTCTTACCGGGTTGGACTCAAGACGATAGTTACCGGATAAGGCGCAGCGGTCGGGCTGAACGG
GGGGTTCGTGCACACAGCCCAGCTTGGAGCGAACGACCTACACCGAACTGAGATACCTACAGCGTGAGCT
ATGAGAAAGCGCCACGCTTCCCGAAGGGAGAAAGGCGGACAGGTATCCGGTAAGCGGCAGGGTCGGAACA
GGAGAGCGCACGAGGGAGCTTCCAGGGGGAAACGCCTGGTATCTTTATAGTCCTGTCGGGTTTCGCCACC
TCTGACTTGAGCGTCGATTTTTGTGATGCTCGTCAGGGGGGCGGAGCCTATGGAAAAACGCCAGCAACGC
GGCCTTTTTACGGTTCCTGGCCTTTTGCTGGCCTTTTGCTCACATGTTCTTTCCTGCGTTATCCCCTGAT
TCTGTGGATAACCGTATTACCGCCTTTGAGTGAGCTGATACCGCTCGCCGCAGCCGAACGACCGAGCGCA
GCGAGTCAGTGAGCGAGGAAGCGGAAGAGCGCCCAATACGCAAACCGCCTC
Features (pLannotate 1.2.2; 27 found; start..end, strand, type, name):
     83..104     +  protein_bind   CAP binding site: CAP binding activates transcription in the presence of cAMP. E. coli catabolite activator protein
    119..149     +  promoter       lac promoter: promoter for the E. coli lac operon
    157..173     +  protein_bind   lac operator: The lac repressor binds to the lac operator to inhibit transcription in E. coli. This inhibition can be relieved by adding lactose or isopropyl-β-D-thiogalactopyranoside (IPTG). lac repressor encoded by lacI
    218..236     +  promoter       T3 promoter: promoter for bacteriophage T3 RNA polymerase
    264..490     +  promoter       RSV promoter: Rous sarcoma virus enhancer/promoter
    491..671     +  LTR            5' LTR (truncated): truncated 5' long terminal repeat (LTR) from HIV-1
    718..843     +  misc_feature   HIV-1 Ψ: packaging signal of human immunodeficiency virus type 1
    827..1190    +  CDS            HIV-1 gag (fragment): gag protein from human immunodeficiency virus 1; gag
   1336..1569    +  misc_feature   RRE: The Rev response element (RRE) of HIV-1 allows for Rev-dependent mRNA export from the nucleus to the cytoplasm.
   1946..1972    +  CDS            Rev (fragment): human immunodeficiency virus 1 (HIV-1) Rev protein; rev; enhances nuclear export of unspliced and incompletely spliced viral mRNAs
   1976..2216    +  promoter       U6 promoter: RNA polymerase III promoter for human U6 snRNA
   2263..2330    +  misc_RNA       tracrRNA (fragment): trans-activating CRISPR RNA for the Streptococcus pyogenes CRISPR/Cas9 system
   2379..2496    +  misc_feature   cPPT/CTS: central polypurine tract and central termination sequence of HIV-1
   2565..2776    +  promoter       EF-1α core promoter: core promoter for human elongation factor EF-1α
   2802..3401    +  CDS            PuroR (fragment): puromycin N-acetyltransferase; pac from Streptomyces; confers resistance to puromycin
   3417..4005    +  misc_feature   WPRE: woodchuck hepatitis virus posttranscriptional regulatory element
   4056..4075    +  misc_feature   cPPT/CTS (fragment): central polypurine tract and central termination sequence of HIV-1
   4077..4310    +  LTR            3' LTR (ΔU3): self-inactivating 3' long terminal repeat (LTR) from HIV-1
   4388..4509    +  polyA_signal   SV40 poly(A) signal: SV40 polyadenylation signal
   4549..4684    +  rep_origin     SV40 ori: SV40 origin of replication
   4705..4723    -  promoter       T7 promoter: promoter for bacteriophage T7 RNA polymerase
   4731..4886    +  CDS            lacZα (fragment): LacZα fragment of β-galactosidase; lacZ fragment
   4891..5319    +  rep_origin     f1 ori (sequence partly withheld): f1 bacteriophage origin of replication; arrow indicates direction of (+) strand synthesis
   5372..5476    +  promoter       AmpR promoter: bla
   5477..6337    +  CDS            AmpR: β-lactamase; bla; confers resistance to ampicillin, carbenicillin, and related antibiotics
   6508..7096    +  rep_origin     ori: high-copy-number ColE1/pMB1/pBR322/pUC origin of replication
   7279..70      +  CDS            lacI (fragment) (across the origin): lac repressor; lacI; The lac repressor binds to the lac operator to inhibit transcription in E. coli. This inhibition can be relieved by adding lactose or isopropyl-β-D-thiogalactopyranoside (IPTG).
