[The description below was written by a language model from this plasmid's Addgene catalogue record and pLannotate feature annotations shown in this document.]
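Description:
CENPA B12.1 gRNA is a third-generation lentiviral CRISPR guide plasmid built on the pLenti-sgRNA backbone and designed to direct Streptococcus pyogenes Cas9 to the human CENPA gene. It is maintained in E. coli through a high-copy ColE1/pUC-type origin with ampicillin resistance (β-lactamase), and it also carries an f1 origin, an SV40 origin and remnants of lac/lacZα cloning elements from the parental vector. The catalogue lists the backbone without insert as 9,151 bp, whereas the sequenced plasmid is 7,301 nt. This would be consistent with loss of a stuffer fragment when the guide was cloned between two BsmBI sites, both destroyed in the process, but the record does not explain the difference.

The viral portion is a self-inactivating transfer cassette. An RSV promoter drives a truncated HIV-1 5' LTR, making genomic RNA production Tat-independent. This is followed by the Ψ packaging signal with a gag fragment, the Rev response element for nuclear export, a cPPT/CTS, WPRE and a ΔU3 3' LTR with a downstream SV40 polyadenylation signal. Within this unit, a human U6 RNA polymerase III promoter expresses the CENPA-targeting spacer fused to the tracrRNA-derived sgRNA scaffold, and an EF-1α core promoter drives puromycin N-acetyltransferase for selection of transduced mammalian cells. No Cas9 is annotated in the plasmid, so the nuclease must be supplied separately, for example by a Cas9-expressing cell line. The depositor notes that the listed guide sequence includes the 5' BsmBI overhang as well as the spacer. The plasmid belongs to a series used to generate knockout human cell lines for a large-scale analysis of cell-cycle gene knockouts and p53-dependent responses.
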