Addgene plasmid #90611: CENPA B12.1 gRNA
Purpose: 3rd generation lentiviral gRNA plasmid targeting human CENPA
Depositing lab: Iain Cheeseman. Depositing organization: Whitehead Institute for Biomedical Research. Publication: Large-Scale Analysis of CRISPR/Cas9 Cell-Cycle Knockouts Reveals the Diversity of p53-Dependent Responses to Cell-Cycle Defects. McKinley KL, Cheeseman IM. Dev Cell. 2017 Feb 27;40(4):405-420.e2. doi: 10.1016/j.devcel.2017.01.012. Epub 2017 Feb 16. PubMed 28216383.
Backbone
  Vector backbone: pLenti-sgRNA
  Backbone manufacturer: Eric Lander & David Sabatini labs (Addgene plasmid #71409)
  Backbone size w/o insert (bp): 9151
  Vector type: Lentiviral, CRISPR
  Selectable markers: Puromycin
Growth in bacteria
  Bacterial resistance: Ampicillin, 100 μg/mL
  Growth temperature: 37°C
  Growth strain: NEB Stable
  Copy number: Unknown
Gene/Insert
  Gene/Insert name: CENPA (Guide Designation B12.1) (alt name: pKMKO series)
  gRNA/shRNA sequence: CACCGCTTTCGGCTCCGGCGGCGC
  Species: H. sapiens (human)
  Promoter: U6
  Cloning method: Restriction Enzyme; 5′ cloning site BsmBI (destroyed during cloning); 3′ cloning site BsmBI (destroyed during cloning)
  Sequencing primers: 5′ hU6-F (5'-GAGGGCCTATTTCCCATGATT-3'); 3′ EF1a-R (5'-CACGGCGACTACTGCACTTA-3')
Terms and licenses: Academic/Nonprofit Terms; Industry Terms: Not Available to Industry
Depositor comments: Please note that gRNA target sequence listed is not strictly the 20nt spacer sequence, but also contains the 5' BsmBI overhang. For more information about knockout human cell lines generated using this plasmid, please see http://cellcycleknockouts.wi.mit.edu/ .
How to cite: CENPA B12.1 gRNA was a gift from Iain Cheeseman (Addgene plasmid # 90611 ; http://n2t.net/addgene:90611 ; RRID:Addgene_90611)
